>Addgene plasmid #172659 | GCEPIA1-SNAPER | addgene full sequence | sequence record 339177 | Addgene NGS Result
CCTGCAGGCAGCTGCGCGCTCGCTCGCTCACTGAGGCCGCCCGGGCGTCGGGCGACCTTTGGTCGCCCGG
CCTCAGTGAGCGAGCGAGCGCGCAGAGAGGGAGTGGCCAACTCCATCACTAGGGGTTCCTGCGGCCGCAC
GCGTCTAGTTATTAATAGTAATCAATTACGGGGTCATTAGTTCATAGCCCATATATGGAGTTCCGCGTTA
CATAACTTACGGTAAATGGCCCGCCTGGCTGACCGCCCAACGACCCCCGCCCATTGACGTCAATAATGAC
GTATGTTCCCATAGTAACGCCAATAGGGACTTTCCATTGACGTCAATGGGTGGAGTATTTACGGTAAACT
GCCCACTTGGCAGTACATCAAGTGTATCATATGCCAAGTACGCCCCCTATTGACGTCAATGACGGTAAAT
GGCCCGCCTGGCATTATGCCCAGTACATGACCTTATGGGACTTTCCTACTTGGCAGTACATCTACGTATT
AGTCATCGCTATTACCATGGTGATGCGGTTTTGGCAGTACATCAATGGGCGTGGATAGCGGTTTGACTCA
CGGGGATTTCCAAGTCTCCACCCCATTGACGTCAATGGGAGTTTGTTTTGGCACCAAAATCAACGGGACT
TTCCAAAATGTCGTAACAACTCCGCCCCATTGACGCAAATGGGCGGTAGGCGTGTACGGTGGGAGGTCTA
TATAAGCAGAGCTCGTTTAGTGAACCGTCAGATCGCCTGGAGACGCCATCCACGCTGTTTTGACCTCCAT
AGAAGACACCGGGACCGATCCAGCCTCCGCGGATTCGAATCCCGGCCGGGAACGGTGCATTGGAACGCGG
ATTCCCCGTGCCAAGAGTGACGTAAGTACCGCCTATAGAGTCTATAGGCCCACAAAAAATGCTTTCTTCT
TTTAATATACTTTTTTGTTTATCTTATTTCTAATACTTTCCCTAATCTCTTTCTTTCAGGGCAATAATGA
TACAATGTATCATGCCTCTTTGCACCATTCTAAAGAATAACAGTGATAATTTCTGGGTTAAGGCAATAGC
AATATTTCTGCATATAAATATTTCTGCATATAAATTGTAACTGATGTAAGAGGTTTCATATTGCTAATAG
CAGCTACAATCCAGCTACCATTCTGCTTTTATTTTATGGTTGGGATAAGGCTGGATTATTCTGAGTCCAA
GCTAGGCCCTTTTGCTAATCATGTTCATACCTCTTATCTTCCTCCCACAGCTCCTGGGCAACGTGCTGGT
CTGTGTGCTGGCCCATCACTTTGGCAAAGAATTGGGATTCGAACATCGATTGAATTCCACCATGGGATGG
AGCTGTATCATCCTCTTCTTGGTAGCAACAGCTACAGGTAAGGGGTTAACAGTAGCAGGCTTGAGGTCTG
GACATATATATGGGTGACAATGACATCCACTTTGCCTTTCTCTCCACAGGCGCGCACTCCCAGGTCCAAC
TGCAGGGATCCATGGTCGACTCTTCACGTCGTAAGTGGAATAAGACAGGTCACGCAGTCAGAGCTATAGG
TCGGCTGAGCTCACTCGAGAACGTCTATATCAAGGCCGACGAGCAGAAGAACGGCATCAAGGCGTACTTC
AAGATCCGCCACAACATCGAGGGCGGCGGCGTGCAGCTCGCCTACCACTACCAGCAGAACACCCCCATCG
GCGACGGCCCCGTGCTGCTGCCCGACAACCACTACCTGAGCGTGCAGTCCATACTTTCGAAAGACCCCAA
CGAGAAGCGCGATCACATGGTCCTGCTGGAGTTCGTGACCGCCGCCGGGATCACTCTCGGCATGGACGAG
CTGTACAAGGGCGGTACCGGAGGGAGCATGGTGAGCAAGGGCGAGGAGCTGTTCACCGGGGTGGTGCCCA
TCCAGGTCGAGCTGGACGGCGACGTAAACGGCCACAAGTTCAGCGTGTCCGGCGAGGGTGAGGGCGATGC
CACCTACGGCAAGCTGACCCTGAAGTTCATCTGCACCACCGGCAAGCTGCCCGTGCCCTGGCCCACCCTC
GTGACCACCCTGACCTACGGCGTGCAGTGCTTCAGCCGCTACCCCGACCACATGAAGCAGCACGACTTCT
TCAAGTCCGCCATGCCCGAAGGCTACATCCAGGAGCGCACCATCTTCTTCAAGGACGACGGCAACTACAA
GACCCGCGCCGAGGTGAAGTTCGAGGGCGACACCCTGGTGAACCGCATCGAGCTGAAGGGCATCGACTTC
AAGGAGGACGGCAACATCCTGGGGCACAAGCTGGAGTACAACACGCGTGACCAACTGACTGAAGAGCAGA
TCGCAGAATTTAAAGAGGCTTTCTCCCTATTTGACAAGGACGGGGATGGGACGATAACAACCAAGGATCT
GGGGACGGTGCTGCGGTCTCTGGGGCAGAACCCCACAGAAGCAGAGCTCCAGGACATGATCAATGAAGTA
GATGCCGACGGTAATGGCACAATCGACTTCCCTGAGTTCCTGACAATGATGGCAAGAAAAATGAAAGACA
CAGACAGTGAAGAAGAAATTCGCGAAGCGTTCCGTGTGTGGGATAAGGATGGCAATGGCTACATCTCTGC
AGCAGACCTTCGCCACGTGATGACAAACCTTGGAGAGAAGTTAACAGATGAAGAGGTTGATGAAATGATC
AGGGAAGCAGATATCGATGGAGAAGGTCAGGTAAACTACGAAGAGTTTGTACAAATGATGACAGCGAAGG
GAGGCGGTTCAGGGGGCGACAAAGACTGCGAAATGAAGCGCACCACCCTGGATAGCCCTCTGGGCAAGCT
GGAACTGTCTGGGTGCGAACAGGGCCTGCACCGTATCATCTTCCTGGGCAAAGGAACATCTGCCGCCGAC
GCCGTGGAAGTGCCTGCCCCAGCCGCCGTGCTGGGCGGACCAGAGCCACTGATGCAGGCCACCGCCTGGC
TCAACGCCTACTTTCACCAGCCTGAGGCCATCGAGGAGTTCCCTGTGCCAGCCCTGCACCACCCAGTGTT
CCAGCAGGAGAGCTTTACCCGCCAGGTGCTGTGGAAACTGCTGAAAGTGGTGAAGTTCGGAGAGGTCATC
AGCTACAGCCACCTGGCCGCCCTGGCCGGCAATCCCGCCGCCACCGCCGCCGTGAAAACCGCCCTGAGCG
GAWATCCCGTGCCCATTCTGATCCCCTGCCACCGGGTGGTGCAGGGCGACCTGGACGTGGGGGGCTACGA
GGGCGGGCTCGCCGTGAAAGAGTGGCTGCTGGCCCACGAGGGCCACAGACTGGGCAAGCCTGGGCTGGGT
GGGGGCTCAAGCGAGAAGGACGAGCTGTAAGCTTGCCTCGAGCAGCGCTGCTCGAGAGATCTACGGGTGG
CATCCCTGTGACCCCTCCCCAGTGCCTCTCCTGGCCCTGGAAGTTGCCACTCCAGTGCCCACCAGCCTTG
TCCTAATAAAATTAAGTTGCATCATTTTGTCTGACTAGGTGTCCTTCTATAATATTATGGGGTGGAGGGG
GGTGGTATGGAGCAAGGGGCAAGTTGGGAAGACAACCTGTAGGGCCTGCGGGGTCTATTGGGAACCAAGC
TGGAGTGCAGTGGCACAATCTTGGCTCACTGCAATCTCCGCCTCCTGGGTTCAAGCGATTCTCCTGCCTC
AGCCTCCCGAGTTGTTGGGATTCCAGGCATGCATGACCAGGCTCAGCTAATTTTTGTTTTTTTGGTAGAG
ACGGGGTTTCACCATATTGGCCAGGCTGGTCTCCAACTCCTAATCTCAGGTGATCTACCCACCTTGGCCT
CCCAAATTGCTGGGATTACAGGCGTGAACCACTGCTCCCTTCCCTGTCCTTCTGATTTTGTAGGTAACCG
GACAAATGGCAGTATTCATCCACAATTTTAAAAGAAAAGGGGGGATTGGGGGGTACAGTGCAGGGGAAAG
AATAGTAGACATAATAGCAACAGACATACAAACTAAAGAATTACAAAAACAAATTACAAAAATTCAAAAT
TTTCGGGTTTATTACAGGGACAGCAGAGATCCAGTTTGGTTAATTCTAGCGAACGCTGACGTCATCAACC
CGCTCCAAGGAATCGCGGGCCCAGTGTCACTAGGCGGGAACACCCAGCGCGCGTGCGCCCTGGCAGGAAG
ATGGCTGTGAGGGACAGGGGAGTGGCGCCCTGCAATATTTGCATGTCGCTATGTGTTCTGGGAAATCACC
ATAAACGTGAAATGTCTTTGGATTTGGGAATCTTATAAGTTCTGTATGAGACCACCTCGAGTCTAGATAA
TACGTAGATCCAGACATGATAAGATACATTGATGAGTTTGGACAAACCACAACTAGAATGCAGTGAAAAA
AATGCTTTATTTGTGAAATTTGTGATGCTATTGCTTTATTTGTAACCATTATAAGCTGCAATAAACAAGT
TAACAACAACAATTGCATTCATTTTATGTTTCAGGTTCAGGGGGAGGTGTGGGAGGTTTTTTAATTCTTG
CGGCCGCGGCGGTACCGGTAACCACGTGCGGACCGAGCGGCCGCAGGAACCCCTAGTGATGGAGTTGGCC
ACTCCCTCTCTGCGCGCTCGCTCGCTCACTGAGGCCGGGCGACCAAAGGTCGCCCGACGCCCGGGCTTTG
CCCGGGCGGCCTCAGTGAGCGAGCGAGCGCGCAGCTGCCTGCAGGGGCGCCTGATGCGGTATTTTCTCCT
TACGCATCTGTGCGGTATTTCACACCGCATA
[95 nt withheld, positions 4722-4816]
T
[46 nt withheld, positions 4818-4863]
C
[141 nt withheld, positions 4865-5005]
CCTTTGACGTTGGAGTCCACGTTCTTT
[37 nt withheld, positions 5033-5069]
ACTCTATCTCGGGCTATTCTTTTGATTTATAAGGGATTTTGCCGATTTCGGTCTATTGGTTAAAAAATGA
GCTGATTTAACAAAAATTTAACGCGAATTTTAACAAAATATTAACGTTTACAATTTTATGGTGCACTCTC
AGTACAATCTGCTCTGATGCCGCATAGTTAAGCCAGCCCCGACACCCGCCAACACCCGCTGACGCGCCCT
GACGGGCTTGTCTGCTCCCGGCATCCGCTTACAGACAAGCTGTGACCGTCTCCGGGAGCTGCATGTGTCA
GAGGTTTTCACCGTCATCACCGAAACGCGCGAGACGAAAGGGCCTCGTGATACGCCTATTTTTATAGGTT
AATGTCATGATAATAATGGTTTCTTAGACGTCAGGTGGCACTTTTCGGGGAAATGTGCGCGGAACCCCTA
TTTGTTTATTTTTCTAAATACATTCAAATATGTATCCGCTCATGAGACAATAACCCTGATAAATGCTTCA
ATAATATTGAAAAAGGAAGAGTATGAGTATTCAACATTTCCGTGTCGCCCTTATTCCCTTTTTTGCGGCA
TTTTGCCTTCCTGTTTTTGCTCACCCAGAAACGCTGGTGAAAGTAAAAGATGCTGAAGATCAGTTGGGTG
CACGAGTGGGTTACATCGAACTGGATCTCAACAGCGGTAAGATCCTTGAGAGTTTTCGCCCCGAAGAACG
TTTTCCAATGATGAGCACTTTTAAAGTTCTGCTATGTGGCGCGGTATTATCCCGTATTGACGCCGGGCAA
GAGCAACTCGGTCGCCGCATACACTATTCTCAGAATGACTTGGTTGAGTACTCACCAGTCACAGAAAAGC
ATCTTACGGATGGCATGACAGTAAGAGAATTATGCAGTGCTGCCATAACCATGAGTGATAACACTGCGGC
CAACTTACTTCTGACAACGATCGGAGGACCGAAGGAGCTAACCGCTTTTTTGCACAACATGGGGGATCAT
GTAACTCGCCTTGATCGTTGGGAACCGGAGCTGAATGAAGCCATACCAAACGACGAGCGTGACACCACGA
TGCCTGTAGCAATGGCAACAACGTTGCGCAAACTATTAACTGGCGAACTACTTACTCTAGCTTCCCGGCA
ACAATTAATAGACTGGATGGAGGCGGATAAAGTTGCAGGACCACTTCTGCGCTCGGCCCTTCCGGCTGGC
TGGTTTATTGCTGATAAATCTGGAGCCGGTGAGCGTGGGTCTCGCGGTATCATTGCAGCACTGGGGCCAG
ATGGTAAGCCCTCCCGTATCGTAGTTATCTACACGACGGGGAGTCAGGCAACTATGGATGAACGAAATAG
ACAGATCGCTGAGATAGGTGCCTCACTGATTAAGCATTGGTAACTGTCAGACCAAGTTTACTCATATATA
CTTTAGATTGATTTAAAACTTCATTTTTAATTTAAAAGGATCTAGGTGAAGATCCTTTTTGATAATCTCA
TGACCAAAATCCCTTAACGTGAGTTTTCGTTCCACTGAGCGTCAGACCCCGTAGAAAAGATCAAAGGATC
TTCTTGAGATCCTTTTTTTCTGCGCGTAATCTGCTGCTTGCAAACAAAAAAACCACCGCTACCAGCGGTG
GTTTGTTTGCCGGATCAAGAGCTACCAACTCTTTTTCCGAAGGTAACTGGCTTCAGCAGAGCGCAGATAC
CAAATACTGTTCTTCTAGTGTAGCCGTAGTTAGGCCACCACTTCAAGAACTCTGTAGCACCGCCTACATA
CCTCGCTCTGCTAATCCTGTTACCAGTGGCTGCTGCCAGTGGCGATAAGTCGTGTCTTACCGGGTTGGAC
TCAAGACGATAGTTACCGGATAAGGCGCAGCGGTCGGGCTGAACGGGGGGTTCGTGCACACAGCCCAGCT
TGGAGCGAACGACCTACACCGAACTGAGATACCTACAGCGTGAGCTATGAGAAAGCGCCACGCTTCCCGA
AGGGAGAAAGGCGGACAGGTATCCGGTAAGCGGCAGGGTCGGAACAGGAGAGCGCACGAGGGAGCTTCCA
GGGGGAAACGCCTGGTATCTTTATAGTCCTGTCGGGTTTCGCCACCTCTGACTTGAGCGTCGATTTTTGT
GATGCTCGTCAGGGGGGCGGAGCCTATGGAAAAACGCCAGCAACGCGGCCTTTTTACGGTTCCTGGCCTT
TTGCTGGCCTTTTGCTCACATGT
Features (pLannotate 1.2.2; 22 found; start..end, strand, type, name):
     12..39      +  repeat_region  AAV2 ITR (fragment): inverted terminal repeat of adeno-associated virus serotype 2 inverted
     68..95      +  repeat_region  AAV2 ITR (fragment): inverted terminal repeat of adeno-associated virus serotype 2 inverted
    206..509     +  enhancer       CMV enhancer: human cytomegalovirus immediate early enhancer
    510..713     +  promoter       CMV promoter: human cytomegalovirus (CMV) immediate early promoter
    862..889     +  intron         CMV intron (fragment): modified intron A from human cytomegalovirus (CMV)
    894..1240    +  intron         β-globin intron (fragment): internally truncated intron from human β-globin
   1244..1291    +  CDS            HBB (fragment): HBB_COLGU - Experimental evidence at transcript level: Swiss-Prot protein existence level 2. Involved in oxygen transport from the lung to the various peripheral tissues. From Colobus guereza (Mantled guereza) (Eastern black-and-white colobus monkey).
   1322..1460    +  sig_peptide    IgH signal sequence: modified signal sequence from the mouse immunoglobulin heavy chain variable region
   1480..2729    +  CDS            GCaMP6f (fragment): improved fluorescent protein-based calcium sensor (Chen et al., 2013)
   2748..3290    +  CDS            SNAP-tag®: human O6-alkylguanine-DNA-alkyltransferase variant that forms covalent bonds with benzylguanine derivatives fast-reacting variant, optimized for mammalian expression
   3355..3831    +  polyA_signal   hGH poly(A) signal: human growth hormone polyadenylation signal
   3876..3993    +  misc_feature   cPPT/CTS: central polypurine tract and central termination sequence of HIV-1
   4041..4255    +  promoter       H1 promoter: human H1 RNA promoter
   4277..4411    -  polyA_signal   SV40 poly(A) signal: SV40 polyadenylation signal
   4525..4665    +  repeat_region  AAV2 ITR: inverted terminal repeat of adeno-associated virus serotype 2 inverted
   4670..4721    -  misc_feature   bom (fragment): basis of mobility region from pBR322
   4740..5195    +  rep_origin     f1 ori (sequence partly withheld): f1 bacteriophage origin of replication; arrow indicates direction of (+) strand synthesis
   5196..5245    -  misc_feature   bom (fragment): basis of mobility region from pBR322
   5347..5382    -  CDS            rop (fragment): Rop protein, which maintains plasmids at low copy number; rop
   5477..5581    +  promoter       AmpR promoter: bla
   5582..6442    +  CDS            AmpR: β-lactamase; bla; confers resistance to ampicillin, carbenicillin, and related antibiotics
   6613..7201    +  rep_origin     ori: high-copy-number ColE1/pMB1/pBR322/pUC origin of replication
