[The description below was written by a language model from this plasmid's Addgene catalogue record and pLannotate feature annotations shown in this document.]
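Description:
GCEPIA1-SNAPER is a mammalian expression plasmid encoding a genetically encoded, ratiometric calcium sensor targeted to the endoplasmic reticulum. The catalogue does not name the backbone. The feature table, however, shows the expression cassette flanked by AAV2 inverted terminal repeat sequences: only short fragments are annotated on the upstream side, with a full repeat downstream. This suggests an AAV-type transfer vector, although the record lists it only as a mammalian expression plasmid and does not say that it is meant for viral packaging. In bacteria it is maintained at high copy through a ColE1/pUC-type origin with ampicillin selection (AmpR, β-lactamase), and an f1 phage origin is also present.

Expression is driven by the CMV immediate-early enhancer and promoter, followed by chimeric intron sequence (CMV intron A and truncated β-globin fragments) that typically improves transcript processing. The open reading frame begins with a modified mouse immunoglobulin heavy-chain signal sequence, which directs the protein into the secretory pathway. Next comes a calcium indicator region annotated as a GCaMP6f-like fragment, which corresponds to the G-CEPIA1 sensor and contains the human calmodulin listed as the insert. A SNAP-tag is fused downstream, and the cassette ends with an hGH polyadenylation signal. The SNAP-tag can be covalently labelled with benzylguanine dyes, presumably supplying a calcium-insensitive reference signal for ratiometric readout against the green sensor. No ER retention motif is annotated. A cPPT/CTS element, an H1 promoter and an inverted SV40 poly(A) signal also lie inside the ITRs, with no stated payload.

The depositor notes a mixed base in the SNAP-tag that may produce N137Y, reportedly without affecting function. The construct is used for real-time imaging of ER calcium stores and local calcium microdomains in live cells.
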