Addgene plasmid #172659: GCEPIA1-SNAPER
Purpose: Detect the real-time ER calcium store and local calcium microdomains in live cells.
Depositing lab: Pingyong Xu. Depositing organization: Institute of Biophysics, Chinese Academy of Sciences. Publication: A genetically encoded ratiometric calcium sensor enables quantitative measurement of the local calcium microdomain in the endoplasmic reticulum. Luo C, Wang H, Liu Q, He W, Yuan L, Pingyong Xu P. Biophys Rep (2019) 5, 31–42 10.1007/s41048-019-0082-6.
Backbone
  Vector backbone: unspecified
  Vector type: Mammalian Expression
Growth in bacteria
  Bacterial resistance: Ampicillin, 100 μg/mL
  Growth temperature: 37°C
  Growth strain: DH5alpha
  Copy number: High Copy
Gene/Insert
  Gene/Insert name: calmodulin
  Species: H. sapiens (human)
  Mutation: Please see depositor comments
  Cloning method: Ligation Independent Cloning
  Sequencing primers: 5′ unknown
Terms and licenses: Academic/Nonprofit Terms; Industry Terms: Not Available to Industry
Depositor comments: Please note there is a mixed population of a single base pair in the SNAP tag that could affect the amino acid at position 137. If base is a T, SNAP tag will contain a N137Y mutation. Dep. confirms mutation does not affect plasmid function.
How to cite: GCEPIA1-SNAPER was a gift from Pingyong Xu (Addgene plasmid # 172659 ; http://n2t.net/addgene:172659 ; RRID:Addgene_172659)
